Addgene plasmid #201249: pUAST ɑSynWT-EGFP
Purpose: allows the expression of the insert in Drosophila melanogaster
Depositing lab: Pedro Domingos. Depositing organization: Universidade Nova de Lisboa, Instituto de Tecnologia Quimica e Biologica Antonio Xavier NOVA (ITQB NOVA). Publication: alpha-Synuclein modifies mutant huntingtin aggregation and neurotoxicity in Drosophila. Pocas GM, Branco-Santos J, Herrera F, Outeiro TF, Domingos PM. Hum Mol Genet. 2015 Apr 1;24(7):1898-907. doi: 10.1093/hmg/ddu606. Epub 2014 Dec 1. PubMed 25452431.
Backbone
  Vector backbone: pUAST
  Vector type: Insect Expression
Growth in bacteria
  Bacterial resistance: Ampicillin, 100 μg/mL
  Growth temperature: 37°C
  Growth strain: DH5alpha
  Copy number: High Copy
Gene/Insert
  Gene/Insert name: ɑ-Synuclein
  Species: H. sapiens (human)
  Entrez Gene: SNCA (a.k.a. NACP, PARK1, PARK4, PD1)
  Cloning method: Restriction Enzyme; 5′ cloning site unknown (unknown if destroyed); 3′ cloning site unknown (unknown if destroyed)
  Sequencing primers: 5′ unknown
Terms and licenses: Academic/Nonprofit Terms; Industry Terms: Not Available to Industry
Depositor comments: ɑ-Synuclein fused with EGFP tag
How to cite: pUAST ɑSynWT-EGFP was a gift from Pedro Domingos (Addgene plasmid # 201249 ; http://n2t.net/addgene:201249 ; RRID:Addgene_201249)
