[The description below was written by a language model from this plasmid's Addgene catalogue record and pLannotate feature annotations shown in this document.]
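Description:
pUAST ɑSynWT-EGFP is a Drosophila melanogaster transgenesis and expression plasmid of about 10 kb built on the pUAST backbone. In bacteria it is maintained through a high-copy ColE1/pUC-type origin and selected with ampicillin via the β-lactamase gene. Short rop and bom fragments are remnants of the pBR322-derived backbone. For the fly, the functional region is bracketed by P element 5' and 3' ends, which allow transposase-mediated integration of the intervening DNA into the germline genome. That region includes a mini-white gene, an eye-colour marker used to identify transformants in a white-mutant background.

The expression cassette consists of five tandem Gal4-binding UAS sites placed upstream of the Drosophila hsp70 promoter, so transcription depends on Gal4 supplied in trans by a driver line, giving tissue- or stage-specific control. Downstream lies the human α-synuclein (SNCA) coding sequence, wild type according to the construct name. It is followed after a short linker by EGFP, which matches the depositor's note that α-synuclein is fused to an EGFP tag and places EGFP at the C-terminus. The transcript ends in an SV40 region containing the small t intron and the SV40 polyadenylation signal. The annotated small t, large T and NLS fragments are part of this 3' processing segment, not of the expressed fusion protein. The cloning sites used for the insert are not recorded.

The record states the purpose simply as expression of the insert in Drosophila. The associated publication concerns the influence of α-synuclein on mutant huntingtin aggregation and neurotoxicity in flies, where a fluorescent fusion would allow the protein to be visualised.
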