Features (pLannotate 1.2.2; 21 found; start..end, strand, type, name):
      1..589     -  rep_origin     ori: high-copy-number ColE1/pMB1/pBR322/pUC origin of replication
    760..1620    -  CDS            AmpR: β-lactamase; bla; confers resistance to ampicillin, carbenicillin, and related antibiotics
   1621..1725    -  promoter       AmpR promoter: bla
   1820..1855    +  CDS            rop (fragment): Rop protein, which maintains plasmids at low copy number; rop
   1957..2026    +  misc_feature   bom (fragment): basis of mobility region from pBR322
   2025..2528    -  gene           mini-white (fragment): white; This modified version of the white gene lacks part of the first intron.
   2528..2760    -  misc_feature   P element 3' end: P element 3' end
   2802..2823    -  misc_feature   MCS (fragment): pUC18/19 multiple cloning site
   2822..2916    +  protein_bind   5X UAS: five tandem copies of the "ScaI site" 17-mer CGGAGTACTGTCCTCCG, an upstream activating sequence (UAS) that efficiently binds yeast Gal4 (Webster et al., 1988; Pfeiffer et al., 2010) GAL4
   2935..3173    +  promoter       hsp70 promoter: Drosophila melanogaster hsp70Bb promoter
   3205..3624    +  CDS            SNCA (sequence partly withheld): SYUA_HUMAN - Also known as NACP, PARK1. Experimental evidence at protein level: Swiss-Prot protein existence level 1. Neuronal protein that plays several roles in synaptic activity such as regulation of synaptic vesicle trafficking and subsequent neurotransmitter release. Participates as a monomer in synaptic vesicle exocytosis by enhancing vesicle priming, fusion and dilation of exocytotic fusion pores (PubMed:28288128, PubMed:30404828). Mechanistically, acts by increasing local Ca(2+) release from microdomains which is essential for the enhancement of ATP-induced exocytosis (PubMed:30404828)
   3637..4350    +  CDS            EGFP: the original enhanced GFP (Yang et al., 1996) mammalian codon-optimized
   4365..4439    +  CDS            small t antigen (fragment): SV40 (simian virus 40) small t antigen
   4441..4506    +  intron         small t intron: SV40 (simian virus 40) small t antigen intron
   4636..4656    +  CDS            SV40 NLS: nuclear localization signal of SV40 (simian virus 40) large T antigen
   4663..4797    +  CDS            LT_POVHA (fragment): Protein inferred from homology: Swiss-Prot protein existence level 3. Isoform large T antigen is a key early protein essential for both driving viral replication and inducing cellular transformation. Plays a role in viral genome replication by driving entry of quiescent cells into the cell cycle and by autoregulating the synthesis of viral early mRNA. Displays highly oncogenic activities by corrupting the host cellular checkpoint mechanisms that guard cell division and the transcription, replication, and repair of DNA. Participates in the modulation of cellular gene expression preceeding viral
   4822..4905    +  CDS            large T antigen (fragment): large T antigen from SV40 (simian virus 40)
   4928..5062    +  polyA_signal   SV40 poly(A) signal: SV40 polyadenylation signal
   5080..9199    +  gene           mini-white: white; This modified version of the white gene lacks part of the first intron.
   9210..9795    -  misc_feature   P element 5' end: No description available
   9796..10024   -  CDS            mini-white (fragment): Drosophila white gene eye color pigment; white; This is a modified version of the white gene lacking part of the first intron.
>Addgene plasmid #201249 | pUAST ɑSynWT-EGFP | addgene full sequence | sequence record 402916 | Addgene NGS Result
TTTCCATAGGCTCCGCCCCCCTGACGAGCATCACAAAAATCGACGCTCAAGTCAGAGGTGGCGAAACCCG
ACAGGACTATAAAGATACCAGGCGTTTCCCCCTGGAAGCTCCCTCGTGCGCTCTCCTGTTCCGACCCTGC
CGCTTACCGGATACCTGTCCGCCTTTCTCCCTTCGGGAAGCGTGGCGCTTTCTCATAGCTCACGCTGTAG
GTATCTCAGTTCGGTGTAGGTCGTTCGCTCCAAGCTGGGCTGTGTGCACGAACCCCCCGTTCAGCCCGAC
CGCTGCGCCTTATCCGGTAACTATCGTCTTGAGTCCAACCCGGTAAGACACGACTTATCGCCACTGGCAG
CAGCCACTGGTAACAGGATTAGCAGAGCGAGGTATGTAGGCGGTGCTACAGAGTTCTTGAAGTGGTGGCC
TAACTACGGCTACACTAGAAGAACAGTATTTGGTATCTGCGCTCTGCTGAAGCCAGTTACCTTCGGAAAA
AGAGTTGGTAGCTCTTGATCCGGCAAACAAACCACCGCTGGTAGCGGTGGTTTTTTTGTTTGCAAGCAGC
AGATTACGCGCAGAAAAAAAGGATCTCAAGAAGATCCTTTGATCTTTTCTACGGGGTCTGACGCTCAGTG
GAACGAAAACTCACGTTAAGGGATTTTGGTCATGAGATTATCAAAAAGGATCTTCACCTAGATCCTTTTA
AATTAAAAATGAAGTTTTAAATCAATCTAAAGTATATATGAGTAAACTTGGTCTGACAGTTACCAATGCT
TAATCAGTGAGGCACCTATCTCAGCGATCTGTCTATTTCGTTCATCCATAGTTGCCTGACTCCCCGTCGT
GTAGATAACTACGATACGGGAGGGCTTACCATCTGGCCCCAGTGCTGCAATGATACCGCGAGACCCACGC
TCACCGGCTCCAGATTTATCAGCAATAAACCAGCCAGCCGGAAGGGCCGAGCGCAGAAGTGGTCCTGCAA
CTTTATCCGCCTCCATCCAGTCTATTAATTGTTGCCGGGAAGCTAGAGTAAGTAGTTCGCCAGTTAATAG
TTTGCGCAACGTTGTTGCCATTGCTACAGGCATCGTGGTGTCACGCTCGTCGTTTGGTATGGCTTCATTC
AGCTCCGGTTCCCAACGATCAAGGCGAGTTACATGATCCCCCATGTTGTGCAAAAAAGCGGTTAGCTCCT
TCGGTCCTCCGATCGTTGTCAGAAGTAAGTTGGCCGCAGTGTTATCACTCATGGTTATGGCAGCACTGCA
TAATTCTCTTACTGTCATGCCATCCGTAAGATGCTTTTCTGTGACTGGTGAGTACTCAACCAAGTCATTC
TGAGAATAGTGTATGCGGCGACCGAGTTGCTCTTGCCCGGCGTCAATACGGGATAATACCGCGCCACATA
GCAGAACTTTAAAAGTGCTCATCATTGGAAAACGTTCTTCGGGGCGAAAACTCTCAAGGATCTTACCGCT
GTTGAGATCCAGTTCGATGTAACCCACTCGTGCACCCAACTGATCTTCAGCATCTTTTACTTTCACCAGC
GTTTCTGGGTGAGCAAAAACAGGAAGGCAAAATGCCGCAAAAAAGGGAATAAGGGCGACACGGAAATGTT
GAATACTCATACTCTTCCTTTTTCAATATTATTGAAGCATTTATCAGGGTTATTGTCTCATGAGCGGATA
CATATTTGAATGTATTTAGAAAAATAAACAAATAGGGGTTCCGCGCACATTTCCCCGAAAAGTGCCACCT
GACGTCTAAGAAACCATTATTATCATGACATTAACCTATAAAAATAGGCGTATCACGAGGCCCTTTCGTC
TCGCGCGTTTCGGTGATGACGGTGAAAACCTCTGACACATGCAGCTCCCGGAGACGGTCACAGCTTGTCT
GTAAGCGGATGCCGGGAGCAGACAAGCCCGTCAGGGCGCGTCAGCGGGTGTTGGCGGGTGTCGGGGCTGG
CTTAACTATGCGGCATCAGAGCAGATTGTACTGAGAGTGCACCATATGCGGTGTGAAATACCGCACCGAA
TCGCGCGGAACTAACGACAGTCGCTCCAAGGTCGTCGAACAAAAGGTGAATGTGTTGCGGAGAGCGGGTG
GGAGACAGCGAAAGAGCAACTACGAAACGTGGTGTGGTGGAGGTGAATTATGAAGAGGGCGCGCGATTTG
AAAAGTATGTATATAAAAAATATATCCCGGTGTTTTATGTAGCGATAAACGAGTTTTTGATGTAAGGTAT
GCAGGTGTGTAAGTCTTTTGGTTAGAAGACAAATCCAAAGTCTACTTGTGGGGATGTTCGAAGGGGAAAT
ACTTGTATTCTATAGGTCATATCTTGTTTTTATTGGCACAAATATAATTACATTAGCTTTTTGAGGGGGC
AATAAACAGTAAACACGATGGTAATAATGGTAAAAAAAAAAAACAAGCAGTTATTTCGGATATATGTCGG
CTACTCCTTGCGTCGGGCCCGAAGTCTTAGAGCCAGATATGCGAGCACCCGGAAGCTCACGATGAGAATG
GCCAGACCATGATGAAATAACATAAGGTGGTCCCGTCGGCAAGAGACATCCACTTAACGTATGCTTGCAA
TAAGTGCGAGTGAAAGGAATAGTATTCTGAGTGTCGTATTGAGTCTGAGTGAGACAGCGATATGATTGTT
GATTAACCCTTAGCATGTCCGTGGGGTTTGAATTAACTCATAATATTAATTAGACGAAATTATTTTTAAA
GTTTTATTTTTAATAATTTGCGAGTACGCAAAGCTTGGCTGCATCCAACGCGTTGGGAGCTCTCCGGATC
CAAGCTTGCATGCCTGCAGGTCGGAGTACTGTCCTCCGAGCGGAGTACTGTCCTCCGAGCGGAGTACTGT
CCTCCGAGCGGAGTACTGTCCTCCGAGCGGAGTACTGTCCTCCGAGCGGAGACTCTAGCGAGCGCCGGAG
TATAAATAGAGGCGCTTCGTCTACGGAGCGACAATTCAATTCAAACAAGCAAAGTGAACACGTCGCTAAG
CGAAAGCTAAGCAAATAAACAAGCGCAGCTGAACAAGCTAAACAATCTGCAGTAAAGTGCAAGTTAAAGT
GAATCAATTAAAAGTAACCAGCAACCAAGTAAATCAACTGCAACTACTGAAATCTGCCAAGAAGTAATTA
TTGAATACAAGAAGAGAACTCTGAATAGGGAATTGGGAATTCGTTAACAGATCTATGGATGTATTCATGA
AAGGACTTTCAAAGGCCAAGGAGGGAGTTGTGGCTGCTGCTGAGAAAACCAAACAGGGTGTGGCAGAAGC
AGCAGGAAAGACAAAAGAG
[192 nt withheld, positions 3310-3501]
TTGGGCAAGAATGAAGAAGGAGCCCCACAGGAAGGAATTCTGGAAGATATGCCTGTGGATCCTGACAATG
AGGCTTATGAAATGCCTTCTGAGGAAGGGTATCAAGACTACGAACCTGAAGCCAAGCTTATCGATAGCAA
GGGCGAGGAGCTGTTCACCGGGGTGGTGCCCATCCTGGTCGAGCTGGACGGCGACGTAAACGGCCACAAG
TTCAGCGTGTCCGGCGAGGGCGAGGGCGATGCCACCTACGGCAAGCTGACCCTGAAGTTCATCTGCACCA
CCGGCAAGCTGCCCGTGCCCTGGCCCACCCTCGTGACCACCCTGACCTACGGCGTGCAGTGCTTCAGCCG
CTACCCCGACCACATGAAGCAGCACGACTTCTTCAAGTCCGCCATGCCCGAAGGCTACGTCCAGGAGCGC
ACCATCTTCTTCAAGGACGACGGCAACTACAAGACCCGCGCCGAGGTGAAGTTCGAGGGCGACACCCTGG
TGAACCGCATCGAGCTGAAGGGCATCGACTTCAAGGAGGACGGCAACATCCTGGGGCACAAGCTGGAGTA
CAACTACAACAGCCACAACGTCTATATCATGGCCGACAAGCAGAAGAACGGCATCAAGGTGAACTTCAAG
ATCCGCCACAACATCGAGGACGGCAGCGTGCAGCTCGCCGACCACTACCAGCAGAACACCCCCATCGGCG
ACGGCCCCGTGCTGCTGCCCGACAACCACTACCTGAGCACCCAGTCCGCCCTGAGCAAAGACCCCAACGA
GAAGCGCGATCACATGGTCCTGCTGGAGTTCGTGACCGCCGCCGGGATCACTCTCGGCATGGACGAGCTG
TACAAGTAAGGGTACCTCTAGAGGATCTTTGTGAAGGAACCTTACTTCTGTGGTGTGACATAATTGGACA
AACTACCTACAGAGATTTAAAGCTCTAAGGTAAATATAAAATTTTTAAGTGTATAATGTGTTAAACTACT
GATTCTAATTGTTTGTGTATTTTAGATTCCAACCTATGGAACTGATGAATGGGAGCAGTGGTGGAATGCC
TTTAATGAGGAAAACCTGTTTTGCTCAGAAGAAATGCCATCTAGTGATGATGAGGCTACTGCTGACTCTC
AACATTCTACTCCTCCAAAAAAGAAGAGAAAGGTAGAAGACCCCAAGGACTTTCCTTCAGAATTGCTAAG
TTTTTTGAGTCATGCTGTGTTTAGTAATAGAACTCTTGCTTGCTTTGCTATTTACACCACAAAGGAAAAA
GCTGCACTGCTATACAAGAAAATTATGGAAAAATATTTGATGTATAGTGCCTTGACTAGAGATCATAATC
AGCCATACCACATTTGTAGAGGTTTTACTTGCTTTAAAAAACCTCCCACACCTCCCCCTGAACCTGAAAC
ATAAAATGAATGCAATTGTTGTTGTTAACTTGTTTATTGCAGCTTATAATGGTTACAAATAAAGCAATAG
CATCACAAATTTCACAAATAAAGCATTTTTTTCACTGCATTCTAGTTGTGGTTTGTCCAAACTCATCAAT
GTATCTTATCATGTCTGGATCCACTAGAAGGCCTAATTCTAGTATGTATGTAAGTTAATAAAACCCATTT
TTGCGGAAAGTAGATAAAAAAAACATTTTTTTTTTTTACTGCACTGGATATCATTGAACTTATCTGATCA
GTTTTAAATTTACTTCGATCCAAGGGTATTTGATGTACCAGGTTCTTTCGATTACCTCTCACTCAAAATG
ACATTCCACTCAAAGTCAGCGCTGTTTGCCTCCTTCTCTGTCCACAGAAATATCGCCGTCTCTTTCGCCG
CTGCGTCCGCTATCTCTTTCGCCACCGTTTGTAGCGTTACGTAGCGTCAATGTCCGCCTTCAGTTGCATT
TTGTCAGCGGTTTCGTGACGAAGCTCCAAGCGGTTTACGCCATCAATTAAACACAAAGTGCTGTGCCAAA
ACTCCTCTCGCTTCTTATTTTTGTTTGTTTTTTGAGTGATTGGGGTGGTGATTGGTTTTGGGTGGGTAAG
CAGGGGAAAGTGTGAAAAATCCCGGCAATGGGCCAAGAGGATCAGGAGCTATTAATTCGCGGAGGCAGCA
AACACCCATCTGCCGAGCATCTGAACAATGTGAGTAGTACATGTGCATACATCTTAAGTTCACTTGATCT
ATAGGAACTGCGATTGCAACATCAAATTGTCTGCGGCGTGAGAACTGCGACCCACAAAAATCCCAAACCG
CAATTGCACAAACAAATAGTGACACGAAACAGATTATTCTGGTAGCTGTTCTCGCTATATAAGACAATTT
TTGAGATCATATCATGATCAAGACATCTAAAGGCATTCATTTTCGACTATATTCTTTTTTACAAAAAATA
TAACAACCAGATATTTTAAGCTGATCCTAGATGCACAAAAAATAAATAAAAGTATAAACCTACTTCGTAG
GATACTTCGGGGTACTTTTTGTTCGGGGTTAGATGAGCATAACGCTTGTAGTTGATATTTGAGATCCCCT
ATCATTGCAGGGTGACAGCGGAGCGGCTTCGCAGAGCTGCATTAACCAGGGCTTCGGGCAGGCCAAAAAC
TACGGCACGCTCCGGCCACCCAGTCCGCCGGAGGACTCCGGTTCAGGGAGCGGCCAACTAGCCGAGAACC
TCACCTATGCCTGGCACAATATGGACATCTTTGGGGCGGTCAATCAGCCGGGCTCCGGATGGCGGCAGCT
GGTCAACCGGACACGCGGACTATTCTGCAACGAGCGACACATACCGGCGCCCAGGAAACATTTGCTCAAG
AACGGTGAGTTTCTATTCGCAGTCGGCTGATCTGTGTGAAATCTTAATAAAGGGTCCAATTACCAATTTG
AAACTCAGTTTGCGGCGTGGCCTATCCGGGCGAACTTTTGGCCGTGATGGGCAGTTCCGGTGCCGGAAAG
ACGACCCTGCTGAATGCCCTTGCCTTTCGATCGCCGCAGGGCATCCAAGTATCGCCATCCGGGATGCGAC
TGCTCAATGGCCAACCTGTGGACGCCAAGGAGATGCAGGCCAGGTGCGCCTATGTCCAGCAGGATGACCT
CTTTATCGGCTCCCTAACGGCCAGGGAACACCTGATTTTCCAAGCCATGGTGCGGATGCCACGACATCTG
ACCTATCGGCAGCGAGTGGCCCGCGTGGATCAGGTGATCCAGGAGCTTTCGCTCAGCAAATGTCAGCACA
CGATCATCGGTGTGCCCGGCAGGGTGAAAGGTCTGTCCGGCGGAGAAAGGAAGCGTCTGGCATTCGCCTC
CGAGGCTCTAACCGATCCGCCGCTTCTGATCTGCGATGAGCCCACCTCCGGACTGGACTCCTTTACCGCC
CACAGCGTCGTCCAGGTGCTGAAGAAGCTGTCGCAGAAGGGCAAGACCGTCATCCTGACCATTCATCAGC
CGTCTTCCGAGCTGTTTGAGCTCTTTGACAAGATCCTTCTGATGGCCGAGGGCAGGGTAGCTTTCTTGGG
CACTCCCAGCGAAGCCGTCGACTTCTTTTCCTAGTGAGTTCGATGTGTTTATTAAGGGTATCTAGTATTA
CATAACATCTCAACTCCTATCCAGCGTGGGTGCCCAGTGTCCTACCAACTACAATCCGGCGGACTTTTAC
GTACAGGTGTTGGCCGTTGTGCCCGGACGGGAGATCGAGTCCCGTGATCGGATCGCCAAGATATGCGACA
ATTTTGCCATTAGCAAAGTAGCCCGGGATATGGAGCAGTTGTTGGCCACCAAAAATCTGGAGAAGCCACT
GGAGCAGCCGGAGAATGGGTACACCTACAAGGCCACCTGGTTCATGCAGTTCCGGGCGGTCCTGTGGCGA
TCCTGGCTGTCGGTGCTCAAGGAACCACTCCTCGTAAAAGTGCGACTTATTCAGACAACGGTGAGTGGTT
CCAGTGGAAACAAATGATATAACGCTTACAATTCTTGGAAACAAATTCGCTAGATTTTAGATAGAATTGC
CTGATTCCACACCCTTCTTAGTTTTTTTCAATGAGATGTATAGTTTATAGTTTTGCAGAAGATAAATAAA
TTTCATTTAACTCGCGAATATTAATGAGATGCGAGTAACATTTTAATTTGCAGATGGTTGCCATCTTGAT
TGGCCTCATCTTTTTGGGCCAACAACTCACGCAAGTGGGTGTGATGAATATCAACGGAGCCATCTTCCTC
TTCCTGACCAACATGACCTTTCAAAACGTCTTTGCCACGATAAATGTAAGTCATGTTTAGAATACATTTG
CATTTCAATAATTTACTAACTTTCTAATGAATCGATTCGATTTAGGTGTTCACCTCAGAGCTGCCAGTTT
TTATGAGGGAGGCCCGAAGTCGACTTTATCGCTGTGACACATACTTTCTGGGCAAAACGATTGCCGAATT
GCCGCTTTTTCTCACAGTGCCACTGGTCTTCACGGCGATTGCCTATCCGATGATCGGACTGCGGGCCGGA
GTGCTGCACTTCTTCAACTGCCTGGCGCTGGTCACTCTGGTGGCCAATGTGTCAACGTCCTTCGGATATC
TAATATCCTGCGCCAGCTCCTCGACCTCGATGGCGCTGTCTGTGGGTCCGCCGGTTATCATACCATTCCT
GCTCTTTGGCGGCTTCTTCTTGAACTCGGGCTCGGTGCCAGTATACCTCAAATGGTTGTCGTACCTCTCA
TGGTTCCGTTACGCCAACGAGGGTCTGCTGATTAACCAATGGGCGGACGTGGAGCCGGGCGAAATTAGCT
GCACATCGTCGAACACCACGTGCCCCAGTTCGGGCAAGGTCATCCTGGAGACGCTTAACTTCTCCGCCGC
CGATCTGCCGCTGGACTACGTGGGTCTGGCCATTCTCATCGTGAGCTTCCGGGTGCTCGCATATCTGGCT
CTAAGACTTCGGGCCCGACGCAAGGAGTAGCCGACATATATCCGAAATAACTGCTTGTTTTTTTTTTTTA
CCATTATTACCATCGTGTTTACTGTTTATTGCCCCCTCAAAAAGCTAATGTAATTATATTTGTGCCAATA
AAAACAAGATATGACCTATAGAATACAAGTATTTCCCCTTCGAACATCCCCACAAGTAGACTTTGGATTT
GTCTTCTAACCAAAAGACTTACACACCTGCATACCTTACATCAAAAACTCGTTTATCGCTACATAAAACA
CCGGGATATATTTTTTATATACATACTTTTCAAATCGCGCGCCCTCTTCATAATTCACCTCCACCACACC
ACGTTTCGTAGTTGCTCTTTCGCTGTCTCCCACCCGCTCTCCGCAACACATTCACCTTTTGTTCGACGAC
CTTGGAGCGACTGTCGTTAGTTCCGCGCGATTCGGTTCGCTCAAATGGTTCCGAGTGGTTCATTTCGTCT
CAATAGAAATTAGTAATAAATATTTGTATGTACAATTTATTTGCTCCAATATATTTGTATATATTTCCCT
CACAGCTATATTTATTCTAATTTAATATTATGACTTTTTAAGGTAATTTTTTGTGACCTGTTCGGAGTGA
TTAGCGTTACAATTTGAACTGAAAGTGACATCCAGTGTTTGTTCCTTGTGTAGATGCATCTCAAAAAAAT
GGTGGGCATAATAGTGTTGTTTATATATATCAAAAATAACAACTATAATAATAAGAATACATTTAATTTA
GAAAATGCTTGGATTTCACTGGAACTAGAATTAATTCGGCTGCTGCTCTAAACGACGCATTTCGTACTCC
AAAGTACGAATTTTTTCCCTCAAGCTCTTATTTTCATTAAACAATGAACAGGACCTAACGCACAGTCACG
TTATTGTTTACATAAATGATTTTTTTTACTATTCAAACTTACTCTGTTTGTGTACTCCCACTGGTATAGC
CTTCTTTTATCTTTTCTGGTTCAGGCTCTATCACTTTACTAGGTACGGCATCTGCGTTGAGTCGCCTCCT
TTTAAATGTCTGACCTTTTGCAGGTGCAGCCTTCCACTGCGAATCATTAAAGTGGGTATCACAAATTTGG
GAGTTTTCACCAAGGCTGCACCCAAGGCTCTGCTCCCACAATTTTCTCTTAATAGCACACTTCGGCACGT
GAATTAATTTTACTCCAGTCACAGCTTTGCAGCAAAATTTGCAATATTTCATTTTTTTTTATTCCACGTA
AGGGTTAATGTTTTCAAAAAAAAATTCGTCCGCACACAACCTTTCCTCTCAACAAGCAAACGTGCACTGA
ATTTAAGTGTATACTTCGGTAAGCTTCGGCTATCGACGGGACCACCTTATGTTATTTCATCATGGGCCAG
ACCCACGTAGTCCAGCGGCAGATCGGCGGCGGAGAAGTTAAGCGTCTCCAGGATGACCTTGCCCGAACTG
GGGCACGTGGTGTTCGACGATGTGCAGCTAATTTCGCCCGGCTCCACGTCCGCCCATTGGTTAATCAGCA
GACCCTCGTTGGCGTAACGGAACCATGAGAGGTACGACAACCATTTGAGGTATACTGGCACCGAGCCCGA
GTTCAAGAAGAAGGCGTT
